>Addgene plasmid #207391 | PET-HeFSpCas9-NLS-6xHis | addgene full sequence | sequence record 408744 | Addgene NGS Result
TAATACGACTCACTATAGGGGAATTGTGAGCGGATAACAATTCCCCTCTAGAAATAATTTTGTTTAACTT
TAAGAAGGAGATATACCATGGACAAGAAGTACAGCATCGGCCTGGACATCGGCACCAACTCTGTGGGCTG
GGCCGTGATCACCGACGAGTACAAGGTGCCCAGCAAGAAATTCAAGGTGCTGGGCAACACCGACCGGCAC
AGCATCAAGAAGAACCTGATCGGAGCCCTGCTGTTCGACAGCGGCGAAACAGCCGAGGCCACCCGGCTGA
AGAGAACCGCCAGAAGAAGATACACCAGACGGAAGAACCGGATCTGCTATCTGCAAGAGATCTTCAGCAA
CGAGATGGCCAAGGTGGACGACAGCTTCTTCCACAGACTGGAAGAGTCCTTCCTGGTGGAAGAGGATAAG
AAGCACGAGCGGCACCCCATCTTCGGCAACATCGTGGACGAGGTGGCCTACCACGAGAAGTACCCCACCA
TCTACCACCTGAGAAAGAAACTGGTGGACAGCACCGACAAGGCCGACCTGCGGCTGATCTATCTGGCCCT
GGCCCACATGATCAAGTTCCGGGGCCACTTCCTGATCGAGGGCGACCTGAACCCCGACAACAGCGACGTG
GACAAGCTGTTCATCCAGCTGGTGCAGACCTACAACCAGCTGTTCGAGGAAAACCCCATCAACGCCAGCG
GCGTGGACGCCAAGGCCATCCTGTCTGCCAGACTGAGCAAGAGCAGACGGCTGGAAAATCTGATCGCCCA
GCTGCCCGGCGAGAAGAAGAATGGCCTGTTCGGAAACCTGATTGCCCTGAGCCTGGGCCTGACCCCCAAC
TTCAAGAGCAACTTCGACCTGGCCGAGGATGCCAAACTGCAGCTGAGCAAGGACACCTACGACGACGACC
TGGACAACCTGCTGGCCCAGATCGGCGACCAGTACGCCGACCTGTTTCTGGCCGCCAAGAACCTGTCCGA
CGCCATCCTGCTGAGCGACATCCTGAGAGTGAACACCGAGATCACCAAGGCCCCCCTGAGCGCCTCTATG
ATCAAGAGATACGACGAGCACCACCAGGACCTGACCCTGCTGAAAGCTCTCGTGCGGCAGCAGCTGCCTG
AGAAGTACAAAGAGATTTTCTTCGACCAGAGCAAGAACGGCTACGCCGGCTACATTGACGGCGGAGCCAG
CCAGGAAGAGTTCTACAAGTTCATCAAGCCCATCCTGGAAAAGATGGACGGCACCGAGGAACTGCTCGTG
AAGCTGAACAGAGAGGACCTGCTGCGGAAGCAGCGGACCTTCGACAACGGCAGCATCCCCCACCAGATCC
ACCTGGGAGAGCTGCACGCCATTCTGCGGCGGCAGGAAGATTTTTACCCATTCCTGAAGGACAACCGGGA
AAAGATCGAGAAGATCCTGACCTTCCGCATCCCCTACTACGTGGGCCCTCTGGCCAGGGGAAACAGCAGA
TTCGCCTGGATGACCAGAAAGAGCGAGGAAACCATCACCCCCTGGAACTTCGAGGAAGTGGTGGACAAGG
GCGCTTCCGCCCAGAGCTTCATCGAGCGGATGACCGCCTTCGATAAGAACCTGCCCAACGAGAAGGTGCT
GCCCAAGCACAGCCTGCTGTACGAGTACTTCACCGTGTATAACGAGCTGACCAAAGTGAAATACGTGACC
GAGGGAATGAGAAAGCCCGCCTTCCTGAGCGGCGAGCAGAAAAAGGCCATCGTGGACCTGCTGTTCAAGA
CCAACCGGAAAGTGACCGTGAAGCAGCTGAAAGAGGACTACTTCAAGAAAATCGAGTGCTTCGACTCCGT
GGAAATCTCCGGCGTGGAAGATCGGTTCAACGCCTCCCTGGGCACATACCACGATCTGCTGAAAATTATC
AAGGACAAGGACTTCCTGGACAATGAGGAAAACGAGGACATTCTGGAAGATATCGTGCTGACCCTGACAC
TGTTTGAGGACAGAGAGATGATCGAGGAACGGCTGAAAACCTATGCCCACCTGTTCGACGACAAAGTGAT
GAAGCAGCTGAAGCGGCGGAGATACACCGGCTGGGGCGCGCTGAGCCGGAAGCTGATCAACGGCATCCGC
GACAAGCAGTCCGGCAAGACAATCCTGGATTTCCTGAAGTCCGACGGCTTCGCCAACAGAAACTTCATGG
CGCTGATCCACGACGACAGCCTGACCTTTAAAGAGGACATCCAGAAAGCCCAGGTGTCCGGCCAGGGCGA
TAGCCTGCACGAGCACATTGCCAATCTCGCCGGCAGCCCCGCCATTAAGAAGGGCATCCTCCAGACAGTG
AAGGTGGTGGACGAGCTGGTGAAAGTGATGGGCCGGCACAAGCCCGAGAACATCGTGATCGAAATGGCCA
GAGAGAACCAGACCACCCAGAAGGGACAGAAGAACAGTCGCGAGAGAATGAAGCGGATCGAAGAGGGCAT
CAAAGAGCTGGGCAGCCAGATCCTGAAAGAACACCCCGTGGAAAACACCCAGCTCCAGAACGAGAAGCTG
TACCTGTACTACCTCCAGAATGGGCGGGATATGTACGTGGACCAGGAACTGGACATCAACCGGCTGTCCG
ACTACGATGTGGACCATATCGTGCCTCAGAGCTTTCTGGCGGACGACTCCATCGACAACAAGGTGCTGAC
CAGAAGCGACAAGAACCGGGGCAAGAGCGACAACGTGCCCTCCGAAGAGGTCGTGAAGAAGATGAAGAAC
TACTGGCGGCAGCTGCTGAACGCCAAGCTGATTACCCAGAGAAAGTTCGACAATCTGACCAAGGCCGAGA
GAGGCGGCCTGAGCGAACTGGATAAGGCCGGCTTCATCAAGAGACAGCTGGTGGAAACCCGGGCGATCAC
AAAGCACGTGGCACAGATCCTGGACTCCCGGATGAACACTAAGTACGACGAGAATGACAAGCTGATCCGG
GAAGTGAAAGTGATCACCCTGAAGTCCAAGCTGGTGTCCGATTTCCGGAAGGATTTCCAGTTTTACAAAG
TGCGCGAGATCAACAACTACCACCACGCCCACGACGCGTACCTGAACGCCGTCGTGGGAACCGCCCTGAT
CAAAAAGTACCCTGCGCTGGAAAGCGAGTTCGTGTACGGCGACTACAAGGTGTACGACGTACGGAAGATG
ATCGCCAAGAGCGAGCAGGAAATCGGCAAGGCTACCGCCAAGTACTTCTTCTACAGCAACATCATGAACT
TTTTCAAGACCGAGATTACCCTGGCCAACGGCGAGATCCGGAAGGCGCCTCTGATCGAGACAAACGGCGA
AACCGGGGAGATCGTGTGGGATAAGGGCCGGGATTTTGCCACCGTGCGGAAAGTGCTGAGCATGCCCCAA
GTGAATATCGTGAAAAAGACCGAGGTGCAGACAGGCGGCTTCAGCAAAGAGTCTATCCTGCCCAAGAGGA
ACAGCGATAAGCTGATCGCCAGAAAGAAGGACTGGGACCCTAAGAAGTACGGCGGCTTCGACAGCCCCAC
CGTGGCCTATTCTGTGCTGGTGGTGGCCAAAGTGGAAAAGGGCAAGTCCAAGAAACTGAAGAGTGTGAAA
GAGCTGCTGGGGATCACCATCATGGAAAGAAGCAGCTTCGAGAAGAATCCCATCGACTTTCTGGAAGCCA
AGGGCTACAAAGAAGTGAAAAAGGACCTGATCATCAAGCTGCCTAAGTACTCCCTGTTCGAGCTGGAAAA
CGGCCGGAAGAGAATGCTGGCCTCTGCCGGCGAACTGCAGAAGGGAAACGAACTGGCCCTGCCCTCCAAA
TATGTGAACTTCCTGTACCTGGCCAGCCACTATGAGAAGCTGAAGGGCTCCCCCGAGGATAATGAGCAGA
AACAGCTGTTTGTGGAACAGCACAAGCACTACCTGGACGAGATCATCGAGCAGATCAGCGAGTTCTCCAA
GAGAGTGATCCTGGCCGACGCTAATCTGGACAAAGTGCTGTCCGCCTACAACAAGCACCGGGATAAGCCC
ATCAGAGAGCAGGCCGAGAATATCATCCACCTGTTTACCCTGACCAATCTGGGAGCCCCTGCCGCCTTCA
AGTACTTTGACACCACCATCGACCGGAAGAGGTACACCAGCACCAAAGAGGTGCTGGACGCCACCCTGAT
CCACCAGAGCATCACCGGCCTGTACGAGACACGGATCGACCTGTCTCAGCTGGGAGGCGACAAAAGGCCG
GCGGCCACGAAAAAGGCCGGCCAGGCAAAAAAGAAAAAGATGGATAAGCATCACCACCACCATCACTAAT
AACCTAGGCTGCTGCCACCGCTGAGCAATAACTAGCATAACCCCTTGGGGCCTCTAAACGGGTCTTGAGG
GGTTTTTTGCTGAAAGGAGGAACTATATCCGGATTGGCGAATGGG
[124 nt withheld, positions 4386-4509]
C
[91 nt withheld, positions 4511-4601]
A
[49 nt withheld, positions 4603-4651]
CCTTTGACGTTGGAGTCCACGTTCTTT
[37 nt withheld, positions 4679-4715]
ACCCTATCTCGGTCTATTCTTTTGATTTATAAGGGATTTTGCCGATTTCGGCCTATTGGTTAAAAAATGA
GCTGATTTAACAAAAATTTAACGCGAATTTTAACAAAATATTAACGTTTACAATTTCTGGCGGCACGATG
GCATGAGATTATCAAAAAGGATCTTCACCTAGATCCTTTTAAATTAAAAATGAAGTTTTAAATCAATCTA
AAGTATATATGAGTAAACTTGGTCTGACAGTTACCAATGCTTAATCAGTGAGGCACCTATCTCAGCGATC
TGTCTATTTCGTTCATCCATAGTTGCCTGACTCCCCGTCGTGTAGATAACTACGATACGGGAGGGCTTAC
CATCTGGCCCCAGTGCTGCAATGATACCGCGAGACCCACGCTCACCGGCTCCAGATTTATCAGCAATAAA
CCAGCCAGCCGGAAGGGCCGAGCGCAGAAGTGGTCCTGCAACTTTATCCGCCTCCATCCAGTCTATTAAT
TGTTGCCGGGAAGCTAGAGTAAGTAGTTCGCCAGTTAATAGTTTGCGCAACGTTGTTGCCATTGCTACAG
GCATCGTGGTGTCACGCTCGTCGTTTGGTATGGCTTCATTCAGCTCCGGTTCCCAACGATCAAGGCGAGT
TACATGATCCCCCATGTTGTGCAAAAAAGCGGTTAGCTCCTTCGGTCCTCCGATCGTTGTCAGAAGTAAG
TTGGCCGCAGTGTTATCACTCATGGTTATGGCAGCACTGCATAATTCTCTTACTGTCATGCCATCCGTAA
GATGCTTTTCTGTGACTGGTGAGTACTCAACCAAGTCATTCTGAGAATAGTGTATGCGGCGACCGAGTTG
CTCTTGCCCGGCGTCAATACGGGATAATACCGCGCCACATAGCAGAACTTTAAAAGTGCTCATCATTGGA
AAACGTTCTTCGGGGCGAAAACTCTCAAGGATCTTACCGCTGTTGAGATCCAGTTCGATGTAACCCACTC
GTGCACCCAACTGATCTTCAGCATCTTTTACTTTCACCAGCGTTTCTGGGTGAGCAAAAACAGGAAGGCA
AAATGCCGCAAAAAAGGGAATAAGGGCGACACGGAAATGTTGAATACTCATACTCTTCCTTTTTCAATCA
TGATTGAAGCATTTATCAGGGTTATTGTCTCATGAGCGGATACATATTTGAATGTATTTAGAAAAATAAA
CAAATAGGTCATGACCAAAATCCCTTAACGTGAGTTTTCGTTCCACTGAGCGTCAGACCCCGTAGAAAAG
ATCAAAGGATCTTCTTGAGATCCTTTTTTTCTGCGCGTAATCTGCTGCTTGCAAACAAAAAAACCACCGC
TACCAGCGGTGGTTTGTTTGCCGGATCAAGAGCTACCAACTCTTTTTCCGAAGGTAACTGGCTTCAGCAG
AGCGCAGATACCAAATACTGTCCTTCTAGTGTAGCCGTAGTTAGGCCACCACTTCAAGAACTCTGTAGCA
CCGCCTACATACCTCGCTCTGCTAATCCTGTTACCAGTGGCTGCTGCCAGTGGCGATAAGTCGTGTCTTA
CCGGGTTGGACTCAAGACGATAGTTACCGGATAAGGCGCAGCGGTCGGGCTGAACGGGGGGTTCGTGCAC
ACAGCCCAGCTTGGAGCGAACGACCTACACCGAACTGAGATACCTACAGCGTGAGCTATGAGAAAGCGCC
ACGCTTCCCGAAGGGAGAAAGGCGGACAGGTATCCGGTAAGCGGCAGGGTCGGAACAGGAGAGCGCACGA
GGGAGCTCCCAGGGGGAAACGCCTGGTATCTTTATAGTCCTGTCGGGTTTCGCCACCTCTGACTTGAGCG
TCGATTTTTGTGATGCTCGTCAGGGGGGCGGAGCCTATGGAAAAACGCCAGCAACGCGGCCTTTTTACGG
TTCCTGGCCTTTTGCTGGCCTTTTGCTCACATGTTCTTTCCTGCGTTATCCCCTGATTCTGTGGATAACC
GTATTACCGCCTTTGAGTGAGCTGATACCGCTCGCCGCAGCCGAACGACCGAGCGCAGCGAGTCAGTGAG
CGAGGAAGCGGAAGAGCGCCTGATGCGGTATTTTCTCCTTACGCATCTGTGCGGTATTTCACACCGCAAT
GGTGCACTCTCAGTACAATCTGCTCTGATGCCGCATAGTTAAGCCAGTATACACTCCGCTATCGCTACGT
GACTGGGTCATGGCTGCGCCCCGACACCCGCCAACACCCGCTGACGCGCCCTGACGGGCTTGTCTGCTCC
CGGCATCCGCTTACAGACAAGCTGTGACCGTCTCCGGGAGCTGCATGTGTCAGAGGTTTTCACCGTCATC
ACCGAAACGCGCGAGGCAGCTGCGGTAAAGCTCATCAGCGTGGTCGTGAAGCGATTCACAGATGTCTGCC
TGTTCATCCGCGTCCAGCTCGTTGAGTTTCTCCAGAAGCGTTAATGTCTGGCTTCTGATAAAGCGGGCCA
TGTTAAGGGCGGTTTTTTCCTGTTTGGTCACTGATGCCTCCGTGTAAGGGGGATTTCTGTTCATGGGGGT
AATGATACCGATGAAACGAGAGAGGATGCTCACGATACGGGTTACTGATGATGAACATGCCCGGTTACTG
GAACGTTGTGAGGGTAAACAACTGGCGGTATGGATGCGGCGGGACCAGAGAAAAATCACTCAGGGTCAAT
GCCAGCGCTTCGTTAATACAGATGTAGGTGTTCCACAGGGTAGCCAGCAGCATCCTGCGATGCAGATCCG
GAACATAATGGTGCAGGGCGCTGACTTCCGCGTTTCCAGACTTTACGAAACACGGAAACCGAAGACCATT
CATGTTGTTGCTCAGGTCGCAGACGTTTTGCAGCAGCAGTCGCTTCACGTTCGCTCGCGTATCGGTGATT
CATTCTGCTAACCAGTAAGGCAACCCCGCCAGCCTAGCCGGGTCCTCAACGACAGGAGCACGATCATGCT
AGTCATGCCCCGCGCCCACCGGAAGGAGCTGACTGGGTTGAAGGCTCTCAAGGGCATCGGTCGAGATCCC
GGTGCCTAATGAGTGAGCTAACTTACATTAATTGCGTTGCGCTCACTGCCCGCTTTCCAGTCGGGAAACC
TGTCGTGCCAGCTGCATTAATGAATCGGCCAACGCGCGGGGAGAGGCGGTTTGCGTATTGGGCGCCAGGG
TGGTTTTTCTTTTCACCAGTGAGACGGGCAACAGCTGATTGCCCTTCACCGCCTGGCCCTGAGAGAGTTG
CAGCAAGCGGTCCACGCTGGTTTGCCCCAGCAGGCGAAAATCCTGTTTGATGGTGGTTAACGGCGGGATA
TAACATGAGCTGTCTTCGGTATCGTCGTATCCCACTACCGAGATGTCCGCACCAACGCGCAGCCCGGACT
CGGTAATGGCGCGCATTGCGCCCAGCGCCATCTGATCGTTGGCAACCAGCATCGCAGTGGGAACGATGCC
CTCATTCAGCATTTGCATGGTTTGTTGAAAACCGGACATGGCACTCCAGTCGCCTTCCCGTTCCGCTATC
GGCTGAATTTGATTGCGAGTGAGATATTTATGCCAGCCAGCCAGACGCAGACGCGCCGAGACAGAACTTA
ATGGGCCCGCTAACAGCGCGATTTGCTGGTGACCCAATGCGACCAGATGCTCCACGCCCAGTCGCGTACC
GTCTTCATGGGAGAAAATAATACTGTTGATGGGTGTCTGGTCAGAGACATCAAGAAATAACGCCGGAACA
TTAGTGCAGGCAGCTTCCACAGCAATGGCATCCTGGTCATCCAGCGGATAGTTAATGATCAGCCCACTGA
CGCGTTGCGCGAGAAGATTGTGCACCGCCGCTTTACAGGCTTCGACGCCGCTTCGTTCTACCATCGACAC
CACCACGCTGGCACCCAGTTGATCGGCGCGAGATTTAATCGCCGCGACAATTTGCGACGGCGCGTGCAGG
GCCAGACTGGAGGTGGCAACGCCAATCAGCAACGACTGTTTGCCCGCCAGTTGTTGTGCCACGCGGTTGG
GAATGTAATTCAGCTCCGCCATCGCCGCTTCCACTTTTTCCCGCGTTTTCGCAGAAACGTGGCTGGCCTG
GTTCACCACGCGGGAAACGGTCTGATAAGAGACACCGGCATACTCTGCGACATCGTATAACGTTACTGGT
TTCACATTCACCACCCTGAATTGACTCTCTTCCGGGCGCTATCATGCCATACCGCGAAAGGTTTTGCGCC
ATTCGATGGTGTCCGGGATCTCGACGCTCTCCCTTATGCGACTCCTGCATTAGGAAGCAGCCCAGTAGTA
GGTTGAGGCCGTTGAGCACCGCCGCCGCAAGGAATGGTGCATGCAAGGAGATGGCGCCCAACAGTCCCCC
GGCCACGGGGCCTGCCACCATACCCACGCCGAAACAAGCGCTCATGAGCCCGAAGTGGCGAGCCCGATCT
TCCCCATCGGTGATGTCGGCGATATAGGCGCCAGCAACCGCACCTGTGGCGCCGGTGATGCCGGCCACGA
TGCGTCCGGCGTAGAGGATCGAGATCGATCTCGATCCCGCGAAAT
Features (pLannotate 1.2.2; 19 found; start..end, strand, type, name):
      1..19      +  promoter       T7 promoter: promoter for bacteriophage T7 RNA polymerase
     20..44      +  protein_bind   lac operator: The lac repressor binds to the lac operator to inhibit transcription in E. coli. This inhibition can be relieved by adding lactose or isopropyl-β-D-thiogalactopyranoside (IPTG). lac repressor encoded by lacI
     59..81      +  RBS            RBS: efficient ribosome binding site from bacteriophage T7 gene 10 (Olins and Rangwala, 1989)
     88..4191    +  CDS            eSpCas9(1.1): Cas9 endonuclease from the Streptococcus pyogenes Type II CRISPR/Cas system, mutated to improve targeting specificity (Slaymaker et al., 2016) carries the mutations K848A, K1003A, and R1060A
   4192..4239    +  CDS            nucleoplasmin NLS: bipartite nuclear localization signal from nucleoplasmin
   4277..4294    +  CDS            SET1 (fragment): solubility-enhancement tag derived from T7 phage gene 10B
   4302..4349    +  terminator     T7 terminator: transcription terminator for bacteriophage T7 RNA polymerase
   4386..4841    +  rep_origin     f1 ori (sequence partly withheld): f1 bacteriophage origin of replication; arrow indicates direction of (+) strand synthesis
   4956..5816    -  CDS            AmpR: β-lactamase; bla; confers resistance to ampicillin, carbenicillin, and related antibiotics
   5817..5909    -  promoter       AmpR promoter: bla
   5990..6578    +  rep_origin     ori: high-copy-number ColE1/pMB1/pBR322/pUC origin of replication
   6764..6903    -  misc_feature   bom: basis of mobility region from pBR322
   7005..7196    -  CDS            rop: Rop protein, which maintains plasmids at low copy number; rop
   7213..7593    +  CDS            YPB1_ECOLX: Protein predicted: Swiss-Prot protein existence level 4. From Escherichia coli.
   7655..7719    -  CDS            TcR (fragment): tetracycline efflux protein; tet; confers resistance to tetracycline
   7734..7755    -  protein_bind   CAP binding site: CAP binding activates transcription in the presence of cAMP. E. coli catabolite activator protein
   7768..8850    -  CDS            lacI: lac repressor; lacI; The lac repressor binds to the lac operator to inhibit transcription in E. coli. This inhibition can be relieved by adding lactose or isopropyl-β-D-thiogalactopyranoside (IPTG).
   8851..8928    -  promoter       lacI promoter: lacI
   8936..9215    -  CDS            TcR (fragment): tetracycline efflux protein; tet; confers resistance to tetracycline
