[The description below was written by a language model from this plasmid's Addgene catalogue record and pLannotate feature annotations shown in this document.]
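Description:
PET-HeFSpCas9-NLS-6xHis is a pET-family bacterial expression plasmid of about 9.2 kb for producing HeFSpCas9, an increased-fidelity variant of the Streptococcus pyogenes Cas9 nuclease, in E. coli. The backbone carries a ColE1/pBR322-type origin with the associated bom and rop elements, an f1 phage origin, and a β-lactamase gene for ampicillin selection. The catalogue lists it as high copy, although rop is normally associated with reduced copy number. Short tetracycline-resistance fragments and a predicted E. coli open reading frame in the annotation appear to be pBR322-derived backbone remnants rather than functional parts.

The expression cassette uses a T7 promoter followed directly by a lac operator and the phage T7 gene 10 ribosome binding site, and ends at a T7 terminator. A lacI gene with its own promoter supplies the repressor. Transcription therefore depends on a host that provides T7 RNA polymerase and is inducible with IPTG. The Cas9 coding sequence carries seven alanine substitutions: N497A, R661A, Q695A, K848A, Q926A, K1003A and R1060A. The automated annotation labels the gene as eSpCas9(1.1) because it recognises K848A, K1003A and R1060A, but the record shows four additional changes. The nuclease is fused at its C terminus to a bipartite nucleoplasmin nuclear localization signal and then a 6xHis tag. The short feature annotated as a SET1 fragment just before the terminator sits where the His tag would be expected and is probably a misassignment of it.

The His tag would allow affinity purification of the recombinant protein, and the NLS would direct it to the nucleus if it is delivered into eukaryotic cells, though the record itself states only bacterial expression as the purpose.
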