Addgene plasmid #207391: PET-HeFSpCas9-NLS-6xHis
Purpose: Expression of increased-fidelity (i.e. high-fidelity) SpCas9 variant in bacterial cells
Depositing lab: Ervin Welker. Depositing organization: HUN-REN Research Centre for Natural Sciences. Publication: A cleavage rule for selection of increased-fidelity SpCas9 variants with high efficiency and no detectable off-targets. Kulcsar PI, Talas A, Ligeti Z, Toth E, Rakvacs Z, Bartos Z, Krausz SL, Welker A, Vegi VL, Huszar K, Welker E. Nat Commun. 2023 Sep 16;14(1):5746. doi: 10.1038/s41467-023-41393-5. PubMed 37717069.
Backbone
  Vector backbone: pET
  Vector type: Bacterial Expression, CRISPR
Growth in bacteria
  Bacterial resistance: Ampicillin, 100 μg/mL
  Growth temperature: 37°C
  Growth strain: DH5alpha
  Copy number: High Copy
Gene/Insert
  Gene/Insert name: HeFSpCas9
  Species: S. pyogenes
  Insert size (bp): 4158
  Mutation: N497A, R661A, Q695A, K848A, Q926A, K1003A, R1060A
  Promoter: T7
  Tag / fusion protein: 6xHis (C terminal on insert)
  Cloning method: Gibson Cloning
Terms and licenses: Academic/Nonprofit Terms; Industry Terms: Not Available to Industry
Depositor comments: Please visit https://doi.org/10.1101/2022.08.16.504097 for bioRxiv preprint
How to cite: PET-HeFSpCas9-NLS-6xHis was a gift from Ervin Welker (Addgene plasmid # 207391 ; http://n2t.net/addgene:207391 ; RRID:Addgene_207391)
